Addgene plasmid #176641: pN1-mCherry-NKD2
Purpose: Expresses NKD2-mCherry fusion protein in mammalian cells
Depositing lab: Sonal Srikanth. Depositing organization: University of California, Los Angeles (UCLA). Publication: NKD2 mediates stimulation-dependent ORAI1 trafficking to augment Ca(2+) entry in T cells. Wu B, Woo JS, Vila P, Jew M, Leung J, Sun Z, Srikanth S, Gwack Y. Cell Rep. 2021 Aug 24;36(8):109603. doi: 10.1016/j.celrep.2021.109603. PubMed 34433025.
Backbone
  Vector backbone: pmCherryN1
  Backbone size w/o insert (bp): 4700
  Vector type: Mammalian Expression
  Selectable markers: Neomycin (select with G418)
Growth in bacteria
  Bacterial resistance: Kanamycin, 50 μg/mL
  Growth temperature: 37°C
  Growth strain: DH5alpha
  Copy number: High Copy
Gene/Insert
  Gene/Insert name: Homo sapiens NKD inhibitor of WNT signaling pathway 2 (alt name: NKD2)
  Species: H. sapiens (human)
  Insert size (bp): 1355
  GenBank ID: NM_033120.4
  Entrez Gene: NKD2 (a.k.a. Naked2)
  Promoter: CMV
  Tag / fusion protein: mCherry tag (C terminal on backbone)
  Cloning method: Restriction Enzyme; 5′ cloning site XhoI (not destroyed); 3′ cloning site EcoRI (not destroyed)
  Sequencing primers: 5′ n/a
Terms and licenses: Academic/Nonprofit Terms; Industry Terms: Not Available to Industry
How to cite: pN1-mCherry-NKD2 was a gift from Sonal Srikanth (Addgene plasmid # 176641 ; http://n2t.net/addgene:176641 ; RRID:Addgene_176641)
