[The description below was written by a language model from this plasmid's Addgene catalogue record and pLannotate feature annotations shown in this document.]
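Description:
pN1-mCherry-NKD2 is a mammalian expression plasmid built on the pmCherryN1 backbone for producing human NKD2 (Naked2, an inhibitor of canonical Wnt signalling) fused at its C-terminus to the red fluorescent protein mCherry. The sequenced construct is about 6.1 kb. It replicates in E. coli from a high-copy ColE1/pUC-type origin and also carries an f1 phage origin. A single NeoR/KanR (Tn5 aminoglycoside phosphotransferase) gene serves both hosts. A bacterial bla-type promoter drives it for kanamycin selection in bacteria, and the adjacent SV40 enhancer/early promoter, with an HSV TK polyadenylation signal downstream, drives it for G418 selection of transfected mammalian cells. Short annotated fragments of ble, SV40 large T antigen and a bGH poly(A) signal appear to be partial matches in flanking backbone sequence rather than functional elements.

The expression cassette begins with the human cytomegalovirus immediate early enhancer and promoter. The roughly 1.35 kb NKD2 coding sequence follows, cloned between the XhoI and EcoRI sites of the multiple cloning site. A short stretch of remaining polylinker joins NKD2 to the mammalian codon-optimised mCherry coding sequence supplied by the backbone, and the transcript ends at an SV40 polyadenylation signal. Placing the fluorescent tag at the C-terminus leaves the N-terminus of NKD2 free.

The construct allows strong constitutive expression of the fusion, so NKD2 localisation and movement can be followed by fluorescence microscopy in live or fixed cells. The associated publication concerns the role of NKD2 in stimulation-dependent trafficking of the ORAI1 calcium channel in T cells, which indicates it was used to visualise NKD2 in that context.
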