Features (pLannotate 1.2.2; 16 found; start..end, strand, type, name):
     81..384     +  enhancer       CMV enhancer: human cytomegalovirus immediate early enhancer
    385..588     +  promoter       CMV promoter: human cytomegalovirus (CMV) immediate early promoter
    611..638     +  misc_feature   MCS (fragment): multiple cloning site
    639..1991    +  CDS            NKD2: NKD2_HUMAN - Experimental evidence at protein level: Swiss-Prot protein existence level 1. Cell autonomous antagonist of the canonical Wnt signaling pathway. May activate a second Wnt signaling pathway that controls planar cell polarity (By similarity). Required for processing of TGFA and for targeting of TGFA to the basolateral membrane of polarized epithelial cells. From Homo sapiens (Human).
   1992..2029    +  misc_feature   MCS (fragment): multiple cloning site
   2043..2753    +  CDS            mCherry: monomeric derivative of DsRed fluorescent protein (Shaner et al., 2004) mammalian codon-optimized
   2768..2851    +  CDS            large T antigen (fragment): large T antigen from SV40 (simian virus 40)
   2874..2995    +  polyA_signal   SV40 poly(A) signal: SV40 polyadenylation signal
   3029..3457    -  rep_origin     f1 ori (sequence partly withheld): f1 bacteriophage origin of replication; arrow indicates direction of (+) strand synthesis
   3484..3588    +  promoter       AmpR promoter: bla
   3590..3947    +  promoter       SV40 promoter: SV40 enhancer and early promoter
   3982..4776    +  CDS            NeoR/KanR: aminoglycoside phosphotransferase from Tn5; aph(3')-II (or nptII); confers resistance to neomycin, kanamycin, and G418 (Geneticin®)
   4797..4949    +  CDS            ble (fragment): BLE_KLEPN - Experimental evidence at protein level: Swiss-Prot protein existence level 1. Binding protein with a strong affinity to the bleomycin family of antibiotics. Binds to CL990; an antimitotic-antibiotic compound. From Klebsiella pneumoniae.
   5008..5055    +  polyA_signal   HSV TK poly(A) signal: herpes simplex virus thymidine kinase polyadenylation signal (Cole and Stacy, 1985)
   5146..5162    -  polyA_signal   bGH poly(A) signal (fragment): bovine growth hormone polyadenylation signal
   5384..5972    +  rep_origin     ori: high-copy-number ColE1/pMB1/pBR322/pUC origin of replication
>Addgene plasmid #176641 | pN1-mCherry-NKD2 | addgene full sequence | sequence record 349875 | Addgene NGS Result
ACCGTATTACCGCCATGCATTAGTTATTAATAGTAATCAATTACGGGGTCATTAGTTCATAGCCCATATA
TGGAGTTCCGCGTTACATAACTTACGGTAAATGGCCCGCCTGGCTGACCGCCCAACGACCCCCGCCCATT
GACGTCAATAATGACGTATGTTCCCATAGTAACGCCAATAGGGACTTTCCATTGACGTCAATGGGTGGAG
TATTTACGGTAAACTGCCCACTTGGCAGTACATCAAGTGTATCATATGCCAAGTACGCCCCCTATTGACG
TCAATGACGGTAAATGGCCCGCCTGGCATTATGCCCAGTACATGACCTTATGGGACTTTCCTACTTGGCA
GTACATCTACGTATTAGTCATCGCTATTACCATGGTGATGCGGTTTTGGCAGTACATCAATGGGCGTGGA
TAGCGGTTTGACTCACGGGGATTTCCAAGTCTCCACCCCATTGACGTCAATGGGAGTTTGTTTTGGCACC
AAAATCAACGGGACTTTCCAAAATGTCGTAACAACTCCGCCCCATTGACGCAAATGGGCGGTAGGCGTGT
ACGGTGGGAGGTCTATATAAGCAGAGCTGGTTTAGTGAACCGTCAGATCCGCTAGCGCTACCGGACTCAG
ATCTCGAGATGGGGAAACTGCAGTCGAAGCACGCCGCCGCCGCCCGCAAGCGGAGAGAGAGCCCGGAAGG
GGACAGCTTCGTGGCGTCCGCGTACGCGAGCGGCCGCAAAGGCGCGGAGGAAGCGGAGCGGCGCGCGCGG
GACAAGCAGGAGCTGCCCAATGGGGACCCCAAGGAGGGGCCTTTCCGGGAGGACCAGTGTCCCCTACAGG
TGGCACTCCCCGCTGAGAAAGCTGAGGGCCGCGAGCACCCGGGACAACTCCTCAGCGCAGATGACGGAGA
GAGGGCAGCAAACCGCGAGGGCCCGCGAGGACCGGGCGGGCAGCGCCTCAACATTGACGCACTCCAGTGC
GATGTCTCGGTGGAGGAGGACGACCGCCAGGAGTGGACGTTCACGCTCTATGACTTTGACAACTGCGGGA
AGGTCACCAGGGAGGACATGTCCAGCCTCATGCACACCATCTATGAGGTCGTGGATGCCTCGGTCAACCA
CTCCTCGGGCAGCAGCAAGACCCTCCGTGTGAAGCTAACCGTCAGCCCTGAGCCCTCCAGCAAGAGGAAG
GAGGGTCCTCCTGCTGGCCAGGACCGGGAGCCCACCCGTTGCAGGATGGAGGGTGAACTGGCAGAGGAGC
CAAGGGTGGCTGACAGGAGGTTGTCTGCACACGTCAGGAGGCCCAGTACTGACCCCCAGCCCTGCTCGGA
GCGGGGGCCCTACTGCGTGGACGAGAACACGGAGCGCAGAAACCACTACCTGGACCTCGCCGGGATTGAG
AACTACACGTCCAGATTCGGCCCTGGGTCCCCTCCTGTGCAAGCAAAGCAGGAGCCCCAGGGCAGGGCCT
CGCACCTCCAGGCCCGGTCCCGCTCCCAGGAGCCAGATACACATGCCGTACACCACCGCAGGTCACAGGT
GCTGGTGGAACACGTCGTGCCAGCCTCGGAGCCTGCTGCCCGGGCCCTGGACACGCAGCCCCGGCCGAAG
GGGCCGGAGAAGCAGTTCCTCAAGTCCCCCAAGGGCTCCGGGAAGCCGCCTGGGGTGCCAGCCAGCAGCA
AGTCCGGGAAAGCCTTCAGCTACTACCTGCCGGCCGTCCTGCCGCCCCAGGCCCCTCAGGACGGCCACCA
CCTCCCGCAGCCCCCACCGCCACCCTACGGCCACAAGCGGTACCGCCAAAAGGGCAGGGAGGGCCACTCG
CCACTCAAGGCCCCACACGCTCAGCCTGCCACAGTGGAGCACGAGGTGGTGCGGGACCTGCCGCCCACGC
CAGCAGGAGAGGGCTACGCGGTGCCAGTGATCCAGCGGCACGAGCACCACCACCACCACGAGCACCACCA
CCACCACCACCACCACCACTTCCACCCGTCCCGAATTCTGCAGTCGACGGTACCGCGGGCCCGGGATCCA
CCGGTCGCCACCATGGTGAGCAAGGGCGAGGAGGATAACATGGCCATCATCAAGGAGTTCATGCGCTTCA
AGGTGCACATGGAGGGCTCCGTGAACGGCCACGAGTTCGAGATCGAGGGCGAGGGCGAGGGCCGCCCCTA
CGAGGGCACCCAGACCGCCAAGCTGAAGGTGACCAAGGGTGGCCCCCTGCCCTTCGCCTGGGACATCCTG
TCCCCTCAGTTCATGTACGGCTCCAAGGCCTACGTGAAGCACCCCGCCGACATCCCCGACTACTTGAAGC
TGTCCTTCCCCGAGGGCTTCAAGTGGGAGCGCGTGATGAACTTCGAGGACGGCGGCGTGGTGACCGTGAC
CCAGGACTCCTCCCTGCAGGACGGCGAGTTCATCTACAAGGTGAAGCTGCGCGGCACCAACTTCCCCTCC
GACGGCCCCGTAATGCAGAAGAAGACCATGGGCTGGGAGGCCTCCTCCGAGCGGATGTACCCCGAGGACG
GCGCCCTGAAGGGCGAGATCAAGCAGAGGCTGAAGCTGAAGGACGGCGGCCACTACGACGCTGAGGTCAA
GACCACCTACAAGGCCAAGAAGCCCGTGCAGCTGCCCGGCGCCTACAACGTCAACATCAAGTTGGACATC
ACCTCCCACAACGAGGACTACACCATCGTGGAACAGTACGAACGCGCCGAGGGCCGCCACTCCACCGGCG
GCATGGACGAGCTGTACAAGTAGCGGCCGCGACTCTAGATCATAATCAGCCATACCACATTTGTAGAGGT
TTTACTTGCTTTAAAAAACCTCCCACACCTCCCCCTGAACCTGAAACATAAAATGAATGCAATTGTTGTT
GTTAACTTGTTTATTGCAGCTTATAATGGTTACAAATAAAGCAATAGCATCACAAATTTCACAAATAAAG
CATTTTTTTCACTGCATTCTAGTTGTGGTTTGTCCAAACTCATCAATGTATCTTAAGGCGTAAATTGTAA
GCGTTAATATTTTGTTAAAATTCGCGTTAAATTTTTGTTAAATCAGCTCATTTTTTAACCAATAGGCCGA
AATCGGCAAAATCCCTTATAAATCAAAAGAATAGACCGAGATAGGGT
[37 nt withheld, positions 3128-3164]
AAAGAACGTGGACTCCAACGTCAAAGG
[49 nt withheld, positions 3192-3240]
T
[91 nt withheld, positions 3242-3332]
G
[124 nt withheld, positions 3334-3457]
CAGGTGGCACTTTTCGGGGAAATGTGCGCGGAACCCCTATTTGTTTATTTTTCTAAATACATTCAAATAT
GTATCCGCTCATGAGACAATAACCCTGATAAATGCTTCAATAATATTGAAAAAGGAAGAGTCCTGAGGCG
GAAAGAACCAGCTGTGGAATGTGTGTCAGTTAGGGTGTGGAAAGTCCCCAGGCTCCCCAGCAGGCAGAAG
TATGCAAAGCATGCATCTCAATTAGTCAGCAACCAGGTGTGGAAAGTCCCCAGGCTCCCCAGCAGGCAGA
AGTATGCAAAGCATGCATCTCAATTAGTCAGCAACCATAGTCCCGCCCCTAACTCCGCCCATCCCGCCCC
TAACTCCGCCCAGTTCCGCCCATTCTCCGCCCCATGGCTGACTAATTTTTTTTATTTATGCAGAGGCCGA
GGCCGCCTCGGCCTCTGAGCTATTCCAGAAGTAGTGAGGAGGCTTTTTTGGAGGCCTAGGCTTTTGCAAA
GATCGATCAAGAGACAGGATGAGGATCGTTTCGCATGATTGAACAAGATGGATTGCACGCAGGTTCTCCG
GCCGCTTGGGTGGAGAGGCTATTCGGCTATGACTGGGCACAACAGACAATCGGCTGCTCTGATGCCGCCG
TGTTCCGGCTGTCAGCGCAGGGGCGCCCGGTTCTTTTTGTCAAGACCGACCTGTCCGGTGCCCTGAATGA
ACTGCAAGACGAGGCAGCGCGGCTATCGTGGCTGGCCACGACGGGCGTTCCTTGCGCAGCTGTGCTCGAC
GTTGTCACTGAAGCGGGAAGGGACTGGCTGCTATTGGGCGAAGTGCCGGGGCAGGATCTCCTGTCATCTC
ACCTTGCTCCTGCCGAGAAAGTATCCATCATGGCTGATGCAATGCGGCGGCTGCATACGCTTGATCCGGC
TACCTGCCCATTCGACCACCAAGCGAAACATCGCATCGAGCGAGCACGTACTCGGATGGAAGCCGGTCTT
GTCGATCAGGATGATCTGGACGAAGAGCATCAGGGGCTCGCGCCAGCCGAACTGTTCGCCAGGCTCAAGG
CGAGCATGCCCGACGGCGAGGATCTCGTCGTGACCCATGGCGATGCCTGCTTGCCGAATATCATGGTGGA
AAATGGCCGCTTTTCTGGATTCATCGACTGTGGCCGGCTGGGTGTGGCGGACCGCTATCAGGACATAGCG
TTGGCTACCCGTGATATTGCTGAAGAGCTTGGCGGCGAATGGGCTGACCGCTTCCTCGTGCTTTACGGTA
TCGCCGCTCCCGATTCGCAGCGCATCGCCTTCTATCGCCTTCTTGACGAGTTCTTCTGAGCGGGACTCTG
GGGTTCGAAATGACCGACCAAGCGACGCCCAACCTGCCATCACGAGATTTCGATTCCACCGCCGCCTTCT
ATGAAAGGTTGGGCTTCGGAATCGTTTTCCGGGACGCCGGCTGGATGATCCTCCAGCGCGGGGATCTCAT
GCTGGAGTTCTTCGCCCACCCTAGGGGGAGGCTAACTGAAACACGGAAGGAGACAATACCGGAAGGAACC
CGCGCTATGACGGCAATAAAAAGACAGAATAAAACGCACGGTGTTGGGTCGTTTGTTCATAAACGCGGGG
TTCGGTCCCAGGGCTGGCACTCTGTCGATACCCCACCGAGACCCCATTGGGGCCAATACGCCCGCGTTTC
TTCCTTTTCCCCACCCCACCCCCCAAGTTCGGGTGAAGGCCCAGGGCTCGCAGCCAACGTCGGGGCGGCA
GGCCCTGCCATAGCCTCAGGTTACTCATATATACTTTAGATTGATTTAAAACTTCATTTTTAATTTAAAA
GGATCTAGGTGAAGATCCTTTTTGATAATCTCATGACCAAAATCCCTTAACGTGAGTTTTCGTTCCACTG
AGCGTCAGACCCCGTAGAAAAGATCAAAGGATCTTCTTGAGATCCTTTTTTTCTGCGCGTAATCTGCTGC
TTGCAAACAAAAAAACCACCGCTACCAGCGGTGGTTTGTTTGCCGGATCAAGAGCTACCAACTCTTTTTC
CGAAGGTAACTGGCTTCAGCAGAGCGCAGATACCAAATACTGTTCTTCTAGTGTAGCCGTAGTTAGGCCA
CCACTTCAAGAACTCTGTAGCACCGCCTACATACCTCGCTCTGCTAATCCTGTTACCAGTGGCTGCTGCC
AGTGGCGATAAGTCGTGTCTTACCGGGTTGGACTCAAGACGATAGTTACCGGATAAGGCGCAGCGGTCGG
GCTGAACGGGGGGTTCGTGCACACAGCCCAGCTTGGAGCGAACGACCTACACCGAACTGAGATACCTACA
GCGTGAGCTATGAGAAAGCGCCACGCTTCCCGAAGGGAGAAAGGCGGACAGGTATCCGGTAAGCGGCAGG
GTCGGAACAGGAGAGCGCACGAGGGAGCTTCCAGGGGGAAACGCCTGGTATCTTTATAGTCCTGTCGGGT
TTCGCCACCTCTGACTTGAGCGTCGATTTTTGTGATGCTCGTCAGGGGGGCGGAGCCTATGGAAAAACGC
CAGCAACGCGGCCTTTTTACGGTTCCTGGCCTTTTGCTGGCCTTTTGCTCACATGTTCTTTCCTGCGTTA
TCCCCTGATTCTGTGGATA
